Addgene plasmid #142065: TFORF2397
Purpose: Lentiviral vector for overexpressing transcription factor ORFs with unique 24-bp barcodes. Barcodes facilitate identification of transcription factors in pooled screens.
Depositing lab: Feng Zhang. Depositing organization: Broad Institute. Publication: A transcription factor atlas of directed differentiation. Joung J, Ma S, Tay T, Geiger-Schuller KR, Kirchgatterer PC, Verdine VK, Guo B, Arias-Garcia MA, Allen WE, Singh A, Kuksenko O, Abudayyeh OO, Gootenberg JS, Fu Z, Macrae RK, Buenrostro JD, Regev A, Zhang F. Cell. 2023 Jan 5;186(1):209-229.e26. doi: 10.1016/j.cell.2022.11.026. PubMed 36608654.
Backbone
  Vector backbone: pLX_TRC317
  Backbone manufacturer: Broad Institute Genetic Perturbation Platform
  Backbone size w/o insert (bp): 8264
  Vector type: Mammalian Expression, Lentiviral
  Selectable markers: Puromycin
Growth in bacteria
  Bacterial resistance: Ampicillin, 100 μg/mL
  Growth temperature: 37°C
  Growth strain: NEB Stable
  Copy number: High Copy
Gene/Insert
  Gene/Insert name: ZNF397
  Species: H. sapiens (human)
  Insert size (bp): 1706
  Entrez Gene: ZNF397 (a.k.a. ZNF47, ZSCAN15)
  Promoter: EF1a
  Cloning method: Unknown
  Sequencing primers: 5′ GGGTGGAGACTGAAGTTAGGCCAG; 3′ CACATAGCGTAAAAGGAGCAACATAG
Terms and licenses: Academic/Nonprofit Terms; Industry Terms: Not Available to Industry
Depositor comments: XM_017026042,XM_011526231,NM_001135178,ENST00000330501 . The transcription factor ORF portion of this plasmid was synthesized by Genewiz. Please test multiple small colonies in case of plasmid recombination. To make this collection available in a timely manner, a portion of this collection was not fully sequenced by Addgene. If an Addgene verified full plasmid sequence is not available, please contact us prior to placing an order to request the full sequence.
How to cite: TFORF2397 was a gift from Feng Zhang (Addgene plasmid # 142065 ; http://n2t.net/addgene:142065 ; RRID:Addgene_142065)
