[The description below was written by a language model from this plasmid's Addgene catalogue record and pLannotate feature annotations shown in this document.]
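Description:
TFORF2397 is a third-generation-style, self-inactivating lentiviral expression plasmid built on the pLX_TRC317 backbone and carrying the human zinc-finger transcription factor ZNF397 (also known as ZNF47 or ZSCAN15). It belongs to a barcoded transcription factor ORF collection in which each ORF is paired with a unique 24-bp barcode, so that the factor present in a given cell can be identified by sequencing in pooled overexpression screens, such as those for directed differentiation. In bacteria the plasmid is maintained through a high-copy ColE1/pUC-type origin and selected with ampicillin via β-lactamase. An f1 origin and residual lac/T7/T3 cloning-vector elements are also present. The depositor notes that the plasmid can recombine, as is common for LTR-containing vectors.

The viral genome is transcribed from an RSV promoter fused to a truncated HIV-1 5' LTR and contains the Ψ packaging signal with a partial gag fragment, the RRE for Rev-dependent nuclear export, a cPPT/CTS element, and a ΔU3 3' LTR followed by an SV40 poly(A) signal. Within this unit, an SV40 early promoter drives puromycin N-acetyltransferase for selecting transduced mammalian cells, and a downstream EF-1α promoter drives the ZNF397 ORF, with a WPRE following it to enhance transcript stability and expression. The annotation software matched only about 930 bp to ZNF397, whereas the catalogue lists a 1706-bp insert. The remaining region before the WPRE is largely unannotated apart from a short U6-like fragment, and the barcode itself is not annotated. The full sequence record is 9,970 nt, which agrees with the stated backbone and insert sizes.
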