Features (pLannotate 1.2.2; 31 found; start..end, strand, type, name):
      5..231     +  promoter       RSV promoter: Rous sarcoma virus enhancer/promoter
    232..412     +  LTR            5' LTR (truncated): truncated 5' long terminal repeat (LTR) from HIV-1
    459..584     +  misc_feature   HIV-1 Ψ: packaging signal of human immunodeficiency virus type 1
    568..931     +  CDS            HIV-1 gag (fragment): gag protein from human immunodeficiency virus 1; gag
   1077..1310    +  misc_feature   RRE: The Rev response element (RRE) of HIV-1 allows for Rev-dependent mRNA export from the nucleus to the cytoplasm.
   1687..1713    +  CDS            Rev (fragment): human immunodeficiency virus 1 (HIV-1) Rev protein; rev; enhances nuclear export of unspliced and incompletely spliced viral mRNAs
   1720..1743    +  promoter       SV40 promoter (fragment): SV40 early promoter
   1744..1815    +  promoter       SV40 promoter (fragment): SV40 enhancer and early promoter
   1839..1974    +  rep_origin     SV40 ori: SV40 origin of replication
   2020..2616    +  CDS            PuroR (fragment): puromycin N-acetyltransferase; pac from Streptomyces; confers resistance to puromycin
   2665..2782    +  misc_feature   cPPT/CTS: central polypurine tract and central termination sequence of HIV-1
   2847..2913    +  CDS            small t antigen (fragment): SV40 (simian virus 40) small t antigen
   2920..4098    +  promoter       EF-1α promoter: strong constitutive promoter for human elongation factor EF-1α
   4115..5041    +  CDS            ZNF397 (fragment): ZN397_HUMAN - Also known as ZNF47, ZSCAN15. Experimental evidence at protein level: Swiss-Prot protein existence level 1. Isoform 3 acts as a DNA-dependent transcriptional repressor. From Homo sapiens (Human).
   5732..5785    +  promoter       U6 promoter (fragment): RNA polymerase III promoter for human U6 snRNA
   5827..6415    +  misc_feature   WPRE: woodchuck hepatitis virus posttranscriptional regulatory element
   6466..6485    +  misc_feature   cPPT/CTS (fragment): central polypurine tract and central termination sequence of HIV-1
   6487..6720    +  LTR            3' LTR (ΔU3): self-inactivating 3' long terminal repeat (LTR) from HIV-1
   6798..6919    +  polyA_signal   SV40 poly(A) signal: SV40 polyadenylation signal
   6959..7094    +  rep_origin     SV40 ori: SV40 origin of replication
   7115..7133    -  promoter       T7 promoter: promoter for bacteriophage T7 RNA polymerase
   7141..7296    +  CDS            lacZα (fragment): LacZα fragment of β-galactosidase; lacZ fragment
   7301..7729    +  rep_origin     f1 ori (sequence partly withheld): f1 bacteriophage origin of replication; arrow indicates direction of (+) strand synthesis
   7782..7886    +  promoter       AmpR promoter: bla
   7887..8747    +  CDS            AmpR: β-lactamase; bla; confers resistance to ampicillin, carbenicillin, and related antibiotics
   8918..9506    +  rep_origin     ori: high-copy-number ColE1/pMB1/pBR322/pUC origin of replication
   9689..9781    +  CDS            lacI (fragment): lac repressor; lacI; The lac repressor binds to the lac operator to inhibit transcription in E. coli. This inhibition can be relieved by adding lactose or isopropyl-β-D-thiogalactopyranoside (IPTG).
   9794..9815    +  protein_bind   CAP binding site: CAP binding activates transcription in the presence of cAMP. E. coli catabolite activator protein
   9830..9860    +  promoter       lac promoter: promoter for the E. coli lac operon
   9868..9884    +  protein_bind   lac operator: The lac repressor binds to the lac operator to inhibit transcription in E. coli. This inhibition can be relieved by adding lactose or isopropyl-β-D-thiogalactopyranoside (IPTG). lac repressor encoded by lacI
   9929..9947    +  promoter       T3 promoter: promoter for bacteriophage T3 RNA polymerase
>Addgene plasmid #142065 | TFORF2397 | addgene full sequence | sequence record 395686 | Addgene NGS Result
TTAATGTAGTCTTATGCAATACTCTTGTAGTCTTGCAACATGGTAACGATGAGTTAGCAACATGCCTTAC
AAGGAGAGAAAAAGCACCGTGCATGCCGATTGGTGGAAGTAAGGTGGTACGATCGTGCCTTATTAGGAAG
GCAACAGACGGGTCTGACATGGATTGGACGAACCACTGAATTGCCGCATTGCAGAGATATTGTATTTAAG
TGCCTAGCTCGATACATAAACGGGTCTCTCTGGTTAGACCAGATCTGAGCCTGGGAGCTCTCTGGCTAAC
TAGGGAACCCACTGCTTAAGCCTCAATAAAGCTTGCCTTGAGTGCTTCAAGTAGTGTGTGCCCGTCTGTT
GTGTGACTCTGGTAACTAGAGATCCCTCAGACCCTTTTAGTCAGTGTGGAAAATCTCTAGCAGTGGCGCC
CGAACAGGGACTTGAAAGCGAAAGGGAAACCAGAGGAGCTCTCTCGACGCAGGACTCGGCTTGCTGAAGC
GCGCACGGCAAGAGGCGAGGGGCGGCGACTGGTGAGTACGCCAAAAATTTTGACTAGCGGAGGCTAGAAG
GAGAGAGATGGGTGCGAGAGCGTCAGTATTAAGCGGGGGAGAATTAGATCGCGATGGGAAAAAATTCGGT
TAAGGCCAGGGGGAAAGAAAAAATATAAATTAAAACATATAGTATGGGCAAGCAGGGAGCTAGAACGATT
CGCAGTTAATCCTGGCCTGTTAGAAACATCAGAAGGCTGTAGACAAATACTGGGACAGCTACAACCATCC
CTTCAGACAGGATCAGAAGAACTTAGATCATTATATAATACAGTAGCAACCCTCTATTGTGTGCATCAAA
GGATAGAGATAAAAGACACCAAGGAAGCTTTAGACAAGATAGAGGAAGAGCAAAACAAAAGTAAGACCAC
CGCACAGCAAGCGGCCGCTGATCTTCAGACCTGGAGGAGGAGATATGAGGGACAATTGGAGAAGTGAATT
ATATAAATATAAAGTAGTAAAAATTGAACCATTAGGAGTAGCACCCACCAAGGCAAAGAGAAGAGTGGTG
CAGAGAGAAAAAAGAGCAGTGGGAATAGGAGCTTTGTTCCTTGGGTTCTTGGGAGCAGCAGGAAGCACTA
TGGGCGCAGCGTCAATGACGCTGACGGTACAGGCCAGACAATTATTGTCTGGTATAGTGCAGCAGCAGAA
CAATTTGCTGAGGGCTATTGAGGCGCAACAGCATCTGTTGCAACTCACAGTCTGGGGCATCAAGCAGCTC
CAGGCAAGAATCCTGGCTGTGGAAAGATACCTAAAGGATCAACAGCTCCTGGGGATTTGGGGTTGCTCTG
GAAAACTCATTTGCACCACTGCTGTGCCTTGGAATGCTAGTTGGAGTAATAAATCTCTGGAACAGATTTG
GAATCACACGACCTGGATGGAGTGGGACAGAGAAATTAACAATTACACAAGCTTAATACACTCCTTAATT
GAAGAATCGCAAAACCAGCAAGAAAAGAATGAACAAGAATTATTGGAATTAGATAAATGGGCAAGTTTGT
GGAATTGGTTTAACATAACAAATTGGCTGTGGTATATAAAATTATTCATAATGATAGTAGGAGGCTTGGT
AGGTTTAAGAATAGTTTTTGCTGTACTTTCTATAGTGAATAGAGTTAGGCAGGGATATTCACCATTATCG
TTTCAGACCCACCTCCCAACCCCGAGGGGACCCATGCATTGCATCTCAATTAGTCAGCAACCAGGTGTGG
AAAGTCCCCAGGCTCCCCAGCAGGCAGAAGTATGCAAAGCATGCGTCTCAATTAGTCAGCAACCATAGTC
CCGCCCCTAACTCCGCCCATCCCGCCCCTAACTCCGCCCAGTTCCGCCCATTCTCCGCCCCATGGCTGAC
TAATTTTTTTTATTTATGCAGAGGCCGAGGCCGCCTCGGCCTCTGAGCTATTCCAGAAGTAGTGAGGAGG
CTTTTTTGGAGGCCTAGGCTTTTGCAAAAAGCTTTCTAGAGGTACCACCGGAGCTTACCATGACCGAGTA
CAAGCCCACGGTGCGCCTCGCCACCCGCGACGACGTCCCCAGGGCCGTACGCACCCTCGCCGCCGCGTTC
GCCGACTACCCCGCCACGCGCCACACCGTCGATCCGGACCGCCACATCGAGCGGGTCACCGAGCTGCAAG
AACTCTTCCTCACGCGCGTCGGGCTCGACATCGGCAAGGTGTGGGTCGCGGACGACGGCGCCGCCGTGGC
GGTCTGGACCACGCCGGAGAGCGTCGAAGCGGGGGCGGTGTTCGCCGAGATCGGCCCGCGCATGGCCGAG
TTGAGCGGTTCCCGGCTGGCCGCGCAGCAACAGATGGAAGGCCTCCTGGCGCCGCACCGGCCCAAGGAGC
CCGCGTGGTTCCTGGCCACCGTCGGCGTCTCGCCCGACCACCAGGGCAAGGGTCTGGGCAGCGCCGTCGT
GCTCCCCGGAGTGGAGGCGGCCGAGCGCGCCGGGGTGCCCGCCTTCCTGGAGACCTCCGCGCCCCGCAAC
CTCCCCTTCTACGAGCGGCTCGGCTTCACCGTCACCGCCGACGTCGAGGTGCCCGAAGGACCGCGCACCT
GGTGCATGACCCGCAAGCCCGGTGCCAGTTAACGAATTCTAGATCTTGAGACAAATGGCAGTATTCATCC
ACAATTTTAAAAGAAAAGGGGGGATTGGGGGGTACAGTGCAGGGGAAAGAATAGTAGACATAATAGCAAC
AGACATACAAACTAAAGAATTACAAAAACAAATTACAAAAATTCAAAATTTTCGGGTTTATTACAGGGAC
AGCAGAGATCCACTTTGGCGCCGGCTCGAGGCCTGCAGGTGCAAAGATGGATAAAGTTTTAAACAGAGAG
GAATCTTTGCAGCTAATGGACCTTCTAGGTCTTGAAAGGAGTGGGAATTGGCTCCGGTGCCCGTCAGTGG
GCAGAGCGCACATCGCCCACAGTCCCCGAGAAGTTGGGGGGAGGGGTCGGCAATTGAACCGGTGCCTAGA
GAAGGTGGCGCGGGGTAAACTGGGAAAGTGATGTCGTGTACTGGCTCCGCCTTTTTCCCGAGGGTGGGGG
AGAACCGTATATAAGTGCAGTAGTCGCCGTGAACGTTCTTTTTCGCAACGGGTTTGCCGCCAGAACACAG
GTAAGTGCCGTGTGTGGTTCCCGCGGGCCTGGCCTCTTTACGGGTTATGGCCCTTGCGTGCCTTGAATTA
CTTCCACCTGGCTGCAGTACGTGATTCTTGATCCCGAGCTTCGGGTTGGAAGTGGGTGGGAGAGTTCGAG
GCCTTGCGCTTAAGGAGCCCCTTCGCCTCGTGCTTGAGTTGAGGCCTGGCCTGGGCGCTGGGGCCGCCGC
GTGCGAATCTGGTGGCACCTTCGCGCCTGTCTCGCTGCTTTCGATAAGTCTCTAGCCATTTAAAATTTTT
GATGACCTGCTGCGACGCTTTTTTTCTGGCAAGATAGTCTTGTAAATGCGGGCCAAGATCTGCACACTGG
TATTTCGGTTTTTGGGGCCGCGGGCGGCGACGGGGCCCGTGCGTCCCAGCGCACATGTTCGGCGAGGCGG
GGCCTGCGAGCGCGGCCACCGAGAATCGGACGGGGGTAGTCTCAAGCTGGCCGGCCTGCTCTGGTGCCTG
GCCTCGCGCCGCCGTGTATCGCCCCGCCCTGGGCGGCAAGGCTGGCCCGGTCGGCACCAGTTGCGTGAGC
GGAAAGATGGCCGCTTCCCGGCCCTGCTGCAGGGAGCTCAAAATGGAGGACGCGGCGCTCGGGAGAGCGG
GCGGGTGAGTCACCCACACAAAGGAAAAGGGCCTTTCCGTCCTCAGCCGTCGCTTCATGTGACTCCACGG
AGTACCGGGCGCCGTCCAGGCACCTCGATTAGTTCTCGAGCTTTTGGAGTACGTCGTCTTTAGGTTGGGG
GGAGGGGTTTTATGCGATGGAGTTTCCCCACACTGAGTGGGTGGAGACTGAAGTTAGGCCAGCTTGGCAC
TTGATGTAATTCTCCTTGGAATTTGCCCTTTTTGAGTTTGGATCTTGGTTCATTCTCAAGCCTCAGACAG
TGGTTCAAAGTTTTTTTCTTCCATTTCAGGTGTCGTGAGGCTAGCACCGCCACCATGGCTGTGGAATCTG
GAGTGATTTCAACCCTGATACCTCAGGATCCTCCGGAACAAGAACTAATACTAGTGAAAGTAGAAGATAA
CTTTTCCTGGGATGAGAAATTTAAGCAGAATGGGAGTACTCAATCCTGCCAAGAATTGTTTCGTCAGCAA
TTCAGAAAATTTTGCTACCAGGAGACACCTGGGCCCCGGGAGGCTCTGAGCCGACTCCAGGAACTTTGCT
ATCAGTGGCTAATGCCAGAGTTGCACACAAAGGAGCAGATCTTAGAACTGCTGGTACTGGAGCAGTTCCT
GAGCATTCTGCCTGAGGAGCTGCAGATCTGGGTTCAGCAACATAATCCAGAAAGCGGCGAGGAAGCTGTG
ACCCTGTTGGAGGATTTAGAGAGGGAGTTTGATGACCCAGGGCAGCAGGTCCCAGCTAGTCCACAGGGAC
CAGCAGTGCCATGGAAGGATTTAACATGTCTCAGAGCATCCCAAGAGTCAACAGACATCCACCTCCAGCC
CTTAAAGACACAGCTGAAATCCTGGAAACCATGCCTTTCCCCTAAAAGTGATTGTGAGAACAGTGAAACA
GCAACAAAAGAGGGCATCTCAGAAGAAAAATCACAGGGACTCCCTCAGGAACCTTCATTTCGAGGAATTA
GTGAGCATGAAAGCAATTTAGTGTGGAAGCAAGGAAGTGCTACAGGGGAGAAACTAAGATCTCCTTCCCA
AGGGGGCAGTTTTAGTCAAGTGATCTTCACAAACAAATCTCTAGGAAAGAGAGACCTTTATGATGAGGCT
GAAAGATGCTTGATTCTAACTACAGACTCTATAATGTGTCAGAAAGTTCCTCCAGAAGAGAGACCTTATA
GATGTGATGTATGTGGGCACAGCTTCAAGCAGCATTCCTCTCTAACACAACATCAGAGAATCCATACTGG
AGAAAAGCCCTATAAATGTAACCAGTGTGGGAAGGCCTTTAGTTTGAGGTCCTATCTTATTATTCATCAG
AGAATTCATAGTGGTGAGAAAGCATATGAATGTAGTGAATGTGGGAAAGCTTTCAATCAGAGCTCAGCCC
TCATTAGACATCGGAAAATCCATACTGGTGAGAAAGCTTGTAAATGTAATGAGTGTGGCAAAGCATTCAG
TCAAAGTTCATATCTCATTATACATCAAAGAATTCACACTGGTGAGAAACCTTATGAGTGTAATGAATGT
GGGAAAACCTTTAGCCAGAGCTCAAAACTCATTAGACATCAGCGAATTCACACAGGAGAGAGACCCTATG
AATGTAATGAATGTGGAAAAGCTTTCAGGCAGAGCTCAGAGCTGATTACTCATCAGAGAATACATAGTGG
AGAGAAACCCTATGAATGTAGTGAATGTGGAAAAGCTTTCAGTTTGAGCTCAAACCTTATCAGACATCAG
AGAATTCATAGTGGGGAGGAACCTTATCAGTGTAATGAATGTGGCAAAACTTTCAAAAGGAGCTCAGCCC
TTGTTCAGCATCAGAGAATTCATTCTGGGGATGAAGCTTATATATGTAATGAATGTGGGAAGGCTTTCAG
GCACAGATCGGTCCTTATGCGCCATCAAAGAGTCCACACTATAAAGTAGTAATGAACTAGTCCGTAACTT
GAAAGTATTTCGATTTCTTGGCTTTATATATCTTGTGGAAAGGACGACTAGTGCTAGTGTATACCGTGCT
CACGCGTTAAGTCGACAATCAACCTCTGGATTACAAAATTTGTGAAAGATTGACTGGTATTCTTAACTAT
GTTGCTCCTTTTACGCTATGTGGATACGCTGCTTTAATGCCTTTGTATCATGCTATTGCTTCCCGTATGG
CTTTCATTTTCTCCTCCTTGTATAAATCCTGGTTGCTGTCTCTTTATGAGGAGTTGTGGCCCGTTGTCAG
GCAACGTGGCGTGGTGTGCACTGTGTTTGCTGACGCAACCCCCACTGGTTGGGGCATTGCCACCACCTGT
CAGCTCCTTTCCGGGACTTTCGCTTTCCCCCTCCCTATTGCCACGGCGGAACTCATCGCCGCCTGCCTTG
CCCGCTGCTGGACAGGGGCTCGGCTGTTGGGCACTGACAATTCCGTGGTGTTGTCGGGGAAATCATCGTC
CTTTCCTTGGCTGCTCGCCTGTGTTGCCACCTGGATTCTGCGCGGGACGTCCTTCTGCTACGTCCCTTCG
GCCCTCAATCCAGCGGACCTTCCTTCCCGCGGCCTGCTGCCGGCTCTGCGGCCTCTTCCGCGTCTTCGCC
TTCGCCCTCAGACGAGTCGGATCTCCCTTTGGGCCGCCTCCCCGCGTCGACTTTAAGACCAATGACTTAC
AAGGCAGCTGTAGATCTTAGCCACTTTTTAAAAGAAAAGGGGGGACTGGAAGGGCTAATTCACTCCCAAC
GAAGACAAGATCTGCTTTTTGCTTGTACTGGGTCTCTCTGGTTAGACCAGATCTGAGCCTGGGAGCTCTC
TGGCTAACTAGGGAACCCACTGCTTAAGCCTCAATAAAGCTTGCCTTGAGTGCTTCAAGTAGTGTGTGCC
CGTCTGTTGTGTGACTCTGGTAACTAGAGATCCCTCAGACCCTTTTAGTCAGTGTGGAAAATCTCTAGCA
GTACGTATAGTAGTTCATGTCATCTTATTATTCAGTATTTATAACTTGCAAAGAAATGAATATCAGAGAG
TGAGAGGAACTTGTTTATTGCAGCTTATAATGGTTACAAATAAAGCAATAGCATCACAAATTTCACAAAT
AAAGCATTTTTTTCACTGCATTCTAGTTGTGGTTTGTCCAAACTCATCAATGTATCTTATCATGTCTGGC
TCTAGCTATCCCGCCCCTAACTCCGCCCATCCCGCCCCTAACTCCGCCCAGTTCCGCCCATTCTCCGCCC
CATGGCTGACTAATTTTTTTTATTTATGCAGAGGCCGAGGCCGCCTCGGCCTCTGAGCTATTCCAGAAGT
AGTGAGGAGGCTTTTTTGGAGGCCTAGGGACGTACCCAATTCGCCCTATAGTGAGTCGTATTACGCGCGC
TCACTGGCCGTCGTTTTACAACGTCGTGACTGGGAAAACCCTGGCGTTACCCAACTTAATCGCCTTGCAG
CACATCCCCCTTTCGCCAGCTGGCGTAATAGCGAAGAGGCCCGCACCGATCGCCCTTCCCAACAGTTGCG
CAGCCTGAATGGCGAATGGG
[124 nt withheld, positions 7301-7424]
C
[91 nt withheld, positions 7426-7516]
A
[49 nt withheld, positions 7518-7566]
CCTTTGACGTTGGAGTCCACGTTCTTT
[37 nt withheld, positions 7594-7630]
ACCCTATCTCGGTCTATTCTTTTGATTTATAAGGGATTTTGCCGATTTCGGCCTATTGGTTAAAAAATGA
GCTGATTTAACAAAAATTTAACGCGAATTTTAACAAAATATTAACGCTTACAATTTAGGTGGCACTTTTC
GGGGAAATGTGCGCGGAACCCCTATTTGTTTATTTTTCTAAATACATTCAAATATGTATCCGCTCATGAG
ACAATAACCCTGATAAATGCTTCAATAATATTGAAAAAGGAAGAGTATGAGTATTCAACATTTCCGTGTC
GCCCTTATTCCCTTTTTTGCGGCATTTTGCCTTCCTGTTTTTGCTCACCCAGAAACGCTGGTGAAAGTAA
AAGATGCTGAAGATCAGTTGGGTGCACGAGTGGGTTACATCGAACTGGATCTCAACAGCGGTAAGATCCT
TGAGAGTTTTCGCCCCGAAGAACGTTTTCCAATGATGAGCACTTTTAAAGTTCTGCTATGTGGCGCGGTA
TTATCCCGTATTGACGCCGGGCAAGAGCAACTCGGTCGCCGCATACACTATTCTCAGAATGACTTGGTTG
AGTACTCACCAGTCACAGAAAAGCATCTTACGGATGGCATGACAGTAAGAGAATTATGCAGTGCTGCCAT
AACCATGAGTGATAACACTGCGGCCAACTTACTTCTGACAACGATCGGAGGACCGAAGGAGCTAACCGCT
TTTTTGCACAACATGGGGGATCATGTAACTCGCCTTGATCGTTGGGAACCGGAGCTGAATGAAGCCATAC
CAAACGACGAGCGTGACACCACGATGCCTGTAGCAATGGCAACAACGTTGCGCAAACTATTAACTGGCGA
ACTACTTACTCTAGCTTCCCGGCAACAATTAATAGACTGGATGGAGGCGGATAAAGTTGCAGGACCACTT
CTGCGCTCGGCCCTTCCGGCTGGCTGGTTTATTGCTGATAAATCTGGAGCCGGTGAGCGTGGGTCTCGCG
GTATCATTGCAGCACTGGGGCCAGATGGTAAGCCCTCCCGTATCGTAGTTATCTACACGACGGGGAGTCA
GGCAACTATGGATGAACGAAATAGACAGATCGCTGAGATAGGTGCCTCACTGATTAAGCATTGGTAACTG
TCAGACCAAGTTTACTCATATATACTTTAGATTGATTTAAAACTTCATTTTTAATTTAAAAGGATCTAGG
TGAAGATCCTTTTTGATAATCTCATGACCAAAATCCCTTAACGTGAGTTTTCGTTCCACTGAGCGTCAGA
CCCCGTAGAAAAGATCAAAGGATCTTCTTGAGATCCTTTTTTTCTGCGCGTAATCTGCTGCTTGCAAACA
AAAAAACCACCGCTACCAGCGGTGGTTTGTTTGCCGGATCAAGAGCTACCAACTCTTTTTCCGAAGGTAA
CTGGCTTCAGCAGAGCGCAGATACCAAATACTGTTCTTCTAGTGTAGCCGTAGTTAGGCCACCACTTCAA
GAACTCTGTAGCACCGCCTACATACCTCGCTCTGCTAATCCTGTTACCAGTGGCTGCTGCCAGTGGCGAT
AAGTCGTGTCTTACCGGGTTGGACTCAAGACGATAGTTACCGGATAAGGCGCAGCGGTCGGGCTGAACGG
GGGGTTCGTGCACACAGCCCAGCTTGGAGCGAACGACCTACACCGAACTGAGATACCTACAGCGTGAGCT
ATGAGAAAGCGCCACGCTTCCCGAAGGGAGAAAGGCGGACAGGTATCCGGTAAGCGGCAGGGTCGGAACA
GGAGAGCGCACGAGGGAGCTTCCAGGGGGAAACGCCTGGTATCTTTATAGTCCTGTCGGGTTTCGCCACC
TCTGACTTGAGCGTCGATTTTTGTGATGCTCGTCAGGGGGGCGGAGCCTATGGAAAAACGCCAGCAACGC
GGCCTTTTTACGGTTCCTGGCCTTTTGCTGGCCTTTTGCTCACATGTTCTTTCCTGCGTTATCCCCTGAT
TCTGTGGATAACCGTATTACCGCCTTTGAGTGAGCTGATACCGCTCGCCGCAGCCGAACGACCGAGCGCA
GCGAGTCAGTGAGCGAGGAAGCGGAAGAGCGCCCAATACGCAAACCGCCTCTCCCCGCGCGTTGGCCGAT
TCATTAATGCAGCTGGCACGACAGGTTTCCCGACTGGAAAGCGGGCAGTGAGCGCAACGCAATTAATGTG
AGTTAGCTCACTCATTAGGCACCCCAGGCTTTACACTTTATGCTTCCGGCTCGTATGTTGTGTGGAATTG
TGAGCGGATAACAATTTCACACAGGAAACAGCTATGACCATGATTACGCCAAGCGCGCAATTAACCCTCA
CTAAAGGGAACAAAAGCTGGAGCTGCAAGC
