>Addgene plasmid #142065 | TFORF2397 | depositor partial sequence | sequence record 278332 | Insert
ACCGCCACCATGGCTGTGGAATCTGGAGTGATTTCAACCCTGATACCTCAGGATCCTCCGGAACAAGAAC
TAATACTAGTGAAAGTAGAAGATAACTTTTCCTGGGATGAGAAATTTAAGCAGAATGGGAGTACTCAATC
CTGCCAAGAATTGTTTCGTCAGCAATTCAGAAAATTTTGCTACCAGGAGACACCTGGGCCCCGGGAGGCT
CTGAGCCGACTCCAGGAACTTTGCTATCAGTGGCTAATGCCAGAGTTGCACACAAAGGAGCAGATCTTAG
AACTGCTGGTACTGGAGCAGTTCCTGAGCATTCTGCCTGAGGAGCTGCAGATCTGGGTTCAGCAACATAA
TCCAGAAAGCGGCGAGGAAGCTGTGACCCTGTTGGAGGATTTAGAGAGGGAGTTTGATGACCCAGGGCAG
CAGGTCCCAGCTAGTCCACAGGGACCAGCAGTGCCATGGAAGGATTTAACATGTCTCAGAGCATCCCAAG
AGTCAACAGACATCCACCTCCAGCCCTTAAAGACACAGCTGAAATCCTGGAAACCATGCCTTTCCCCTAA
AAGTGATTGTGAGAACAGTGAAACAGCAACAAAAGAGGGCATCTCAGAAGAAAAATCACAGGGACTCCCT
CAGGAACCTTCATTTCGAGGAATTAGTGAGCATGAAAGCAATTTAGTGTGGAAGCAAGGAAGTGCTACAG
GGGAGAAACTAAGATCTCCTTCCCAAGGGGGCAGTTTTAGTCAAGTGATCTTCACAAACAAATCTCTAGG
AAAGAGAGACCTTTATGATGAGGCTGAAAGATGCTTGATTCTAACTACAGACTCTATAATGTGTCAGAAA
GTTCCTCCAGAAGAGAGACCTTATAGATGTGATGTATGTGGGCACAGCTTCAAGCAGCATTCCTCTCTAA
CACAACATCAGAGAATCCATACTGGAGAAAAGCCCTATAAATGTAACCAGTGTGGGAAGGCCTTTAGTTT
GAGGTCCTATCTTATTATTCATCAGAGAATTCATAGTGGTGAGAAAGCATATGAATGTAGTGAATGTGGG
AAAGCTTTCAATCAGAGCTCAGCCCTCATTAGACATCGGAAAATCCATACTGGTGAGAAAGCTTGTAAAT
GTAATGAGTGTGGCAAAGCATTCAGTCAAAGTTCATATCTCATTATACATCAAAGAATTCACACTGGTGA
GAAACCTTATGAGTGTAATGAATGTGGGAAAACCTTTAGCCAGAGCTCAAAACTCATTAGACATCAGCGA
ATTCACACAGGAGAGAGACCCTATGAATGTAATGAATGTGGAAAAGCTTTCAGGCAGAGCTCAGAGCTGA
TTACTCATCAGAGAATACATAGTGGAGAGAAACCCTATGAATGTAGTGAATGTGGAAAAGCTTTCAGTTT
GAGCTCAAACCTTATCAGACATCAGAGAATTCATAGTGGGGAGGAACCTTATCAGTGTAATGAATGTGGC
AAAACTTTCAAAAGGAGCTCAGCCCTTGTTCAGCATCAGAGAATTCATTCTGGGGATGAAGCTTATATAT
GTAATGAATGTGGGAAGGCTTTCAGGCACAGATCGGTCCTTATGCGCCATCAAAGAGTCCACACTATAAA
GTAGTAATGAACTAGTCCGTAACTTGAAAGTATTTCGATTTCTTGGCTTTATATATCTTGTGGAAAGGAC
GACTAGTGCTAGTGTATACCGTGCTC
