>Addgene plasmid #142065 | TFORF2397 | depositor partial sequence | sequence record 278333 | Barcode
CTAGTGCTAGTGTATACCGTGCTC
